>Addgene plasmid #233149 | pMXs-Isl1 | addgene full sequence | sequence record 465044 | Addgene NGS Result
TAGAAAAGTTCAGATCAAGGTCAGGAACAGATGGAACAGCTGAATATGGGCCAAACAGGATATCTGTGGT
AAGCAGTTCCTGCCCCGGCTCAGGGCCAAGAACAGATGGAACAGCTGAATATGGGCCAAACAGGATATCT
GTGGTAAGCAGTTCCTGCCCCGGCTCAGGGCCAAGAACAGATGGTCCCCAGATGCGGTCCAGCCCTCAGC
AGTTTCTAGAGAACCATCAGATGTTTCCAGGGTGCCCCAAGGACCTGAAATGACCCTGTGCCTTATTTGA
ACTAACCAATCAGTTCGCTTCTCGCTTCTGTTCGCGCGCTTCTGCTCCCCGAGCTCAATAAAAGAGCCCA
CAACCCCTCACTCGGCGCGCCAGTCCTCCGATTGACTGAGTCGCCCGGGTACCCGTGTATCCAATAAACC
CTCTTGCAGTTGCATCCGACTTGTGGTCTCGCTGTTCCTTGGGAGGGTCTCCTCTGAGTGATTGACTACC
CGTCAGCGGGGGTCTTTCATTTGGGGGCTCGTCCGGGATCGGGAGACCCCTGCCCAGGGACCACCGACCC
ACCACCGGGAGGTAAGCTGGCCAGCAACTTATCTGTGTCTGTCCGATTGTCTAGTGTCTATGACTGATTT
TATGCGCCTGCGTCGGTACTAGTTAGCTAACTAGCTCTGTATCTGGCGGACCCGTGGTGGAACTGACGAG
TTCGGAACACCCGGCCGCAACCCTGGGAGACGTCCCAGGGACTTCGGGGGCCGTTTTTGTGGCCCGACCT
GAGTCCAAAAATCCCGATCGTTTTGGACTCTTTGGTGCACCCCCCTAATAGGAGGGATATGTGGTTCTGG
TAGGAGACGAGAACCTAAAACAGTTCCCGCCTCCGTCTGAATTTTTGCTTTCGGTTTGGGACCGAAGCCG
CGCCGCGCGTCTTGTCTGCTGCAGCATCGTTCTGTGTTGTCTCTGTCTGACTGTGTTTCTGTATTTGTCT
GAAAATTAGGGCCAGACTGTTACCACTCCCTTAAGTTTGACCTTAGGTCACTGGAAAGATGTCGAGCGGA
TCGCTCACAACCAGTCGGTAGATGTCAAGAAGAGACGTTGGGTTACCTTCTGCTCTGCAGAATGGCCAAC
CTTTAACGTCGGATGGCCGCGAGACGGCACCTTTAACCGAGACCTCATCACCCAGGTTAAGATCAAGGTC
TTTTCACCTGGCCCGCATGGACACCCAGACCAGGTCCCCTACATCGTGACCTGGGAAGCCTTGGCTTTTG
ACCCCCCTCCCTGGGTCAAGCCCTTTGTACACCCTAAGCCTCCGCCTCCTCTTCCTCCATCCGCCCCGTC
TCTCCCCCTTGAACCTCCTCGTTCGACCCCGCCTCGATCCTCCCTTTATCCAGCCCTCACTCCTTCTCTA
GGCGCCCCCATATGGCCATATGAGATCTTATATGGGGCACCCCCGCCCCTTGTAAACTTCCCTGACCCTG
ACATGACAAGAGTTACTAACAGCCCCTCTCTCCAAGCTCACTTACAGGCTCTCTACTTAGTCCAGCACGA
AGTCTGGAGACCTCTGGCGGCAGCCTACCAAGAACAACTGGACCGACCGGTGGTACCTCACCCTTACCGA
GTCGGCGACACAGTGTGGGTCCGCCGACACCAGACTAAGAACCTAGAACCTCGCTGGAAAGGACCTTACA
CAGTCCTGCTGACCACCCCCACCGCCCTCAAAGTAGACGGCATCGCAGCTTGGATACACGCCGCCCACGT
GAAGGCTGCCGACCCCGGGGGTGGACCATCCTCTAGACTGCCGGATCTAGCTAGTTAATCGACGGTATCG
ATAAGCTATCAAACAAGTTTGTACAAAAAAGCAGGCTTGGCTTAAATCGGACTCCCAGATCTGCGAGGGC
GCGGCGCAGCCGGGCAGCTGTTTCCCCCAGTTTTGGCAACCCCGGGGGCCACTATTTGCCACCTAGCCAC
AGCACCAGCATCCTCTCTGTGGGCTATTCACCAATTGTCCAACCACCATTTCACTGTGGACGTTACTCCC
TCTTACAGATATGGGAGACATGGGCGATCCACCAAAAAAAAAACGTCTGATTTCCCTGTGTGTTGGTTGC
GGCAATCAAATTCACGACCAGTATATTCTGAGGGTTTCTCCGGATTTGGAGTGGCATGCAGCATGTTTGA
AATGTGCGGAGTGTAATCAGTATTTGGACGAAAGCTGTACGTGCTTTGTTAGGGATGGGAAAACCTACTG
TAAAAGAGATTATATCAGGTTGTACGGGATCAAATGCGCCAAGTGCAGCATAGGCTTCAGCAAGAACGAC
TTCGTGATGCGCGCCCGCTCTAAGGTGTACCACATCGAGTGTTTCCGCTGTGTAGCCTGCAGCCGACAGC
TCATCCCGGGAGACGAATTCGCCCTGCGGGAGGATGGGCTTTTCTGCCGTGCAGACCACGATGTGGTGGA
GAGAGCCAGCCTGGGAGCTGGAGACCCTCTCAGTCCCTTGCATCCAGCGCGGCCTCTGCAAATGGCAGCC
GAACCCATCTCGGCTAGGCAGCCAGCTCTGCGGCCGCACGTCCACAAGCAGCCGGAGAAGACCACCCGAG
TGCGGACTGTGCTCAACGAGAAGCAGCTGCACACCTTGCGGACCTGCTATGCCGCCAACCCTCGGCCAGA
TGCGCTCATGAAGGAGCAACTAGTGGAGATGACGGGCCTCAGTCCCAGAGTCATCCGAGTGTGGTTTCAA
AACAAGCGGTGCAAGGACAAGAAACGCAGCATCATGATGAAGCAGCTCCAGCAGCAGCAACCCAACGACA
AAACTAATATCCAGGGGATGACAGGAACTCCCATGGTGGCTGCTAGTCCGGAGAGACATGATGGTGGTTT
ACAGGCTAACCCAGTAGAGGTGCAAAGTTACCAGCCGCCCTGGAAAGTACTGAGTGACTTCGCCTTGCAA
AGCGACATAGATCAGCCTGCTTTTCAGCAACTGGTCAATTTTTCAGAAGGAGGACCAGGCTCTAATTCTA
CTGGCAGTGAAGTAGCATCGATGTCCTCGCAGCTCCCAGATACACCCAACAGCATGGTAGCCAGTCCTAT
TGAGGCATGAGGAACATTCATTCAGATGTTTTGTTTTGTTTTGTTTTGTTTTTTTCCCCTGTTGGAGAAT
ACCCAGCTTTCTTGTACAAAGTGGTTCGATAGCTTATCGATAATCAACCTCTGGATTACAAAATTTGTGA
AAGATTGACTGGTATTCTTAACTATGTTGCTCCTTTTACGCTATGTGGATACGCTGCTTTAATGCCTTTG
TATCATGCTATTGCTTCCCGTATGGCTTTCATTTTCTCCTCCTTGTATAAATCCTGGTTGCTGTCTCTTT
ATGAGGAGTTGTGGCCCGTTGTCAGGCAACGTGGCGTGGTGTGCACTGTGTTTGCTGACGCAACCCCCAC
TGGTTGGGGCATTGCCACCACCTGTCAGCTCCTTTCCGGGACTTTCGCTTTCCCCCTCCCTATTGCCACG
GCGGAACTCATCGCCGCCTGCCTTGCCCGCTGCTGGACAGGGGCTCGGCTGTTGGGCACTGACAATTCCG
TGGTGTTGTCGGGGAAATCATCGTCCTTTCCTTGGCTGCTCGCCTGTGTTGCCACCTGGATTCTGCGCGG
GACGTCCTTCTGCTACGTCCCTTCGGCCCTCAATCCAGCGGACCTTCCTTCCCGCGGCCTGCTGCCGGCT
CTGCGGCCTCTTCCGCGTCTTCGCCTTCGCCCTCAGACGAGTCGGATCTCCCTTTGGGCCGCCTCCCCGC
ATCGATACCGTCGACGATAAAATAAAAGATTTTATTTAGTCTCCAGAAAAAGGGGGGAATGAAAGACCCC
ACCTGTAGGTTTGGCAAGCTAGCTTAAGTAACGCCATTTTGCAAGGCATGGAAAAATACATAACTGAGAA
TAGAGAAGTTCAGATCAAGGTCAGGAACAGATGGAACAGCTGAATATGGGCCAAACAGGATATCTGTGGT
AAGCAGTTCCTGCCCCGGCTCAGGGCCAAGAACAGATGGAACAGCTGAATATGGGCCAAACAGGATATCT
GTGGTAAGCAGTTCCTGCCCCGGCTCAGGGCCAAGAACAGATGGTCCCCAGATGCGGTCCAGCCCTCAGC
AGTTTCTAGAGAACCATCAGATGTTTCCAGGGTGCCCCAAGGACCTGAAATGACCCTGTGCCTTATTTGA
ACTAACCAATCAGTTCGCTTCTCGCTTCTGTTCGCGCGCTTCTGCTCCCCGAGCTCAATAAAAGAGCCCA
CAACCCCTCACTCGGGGCGCCAGTCCTCCGATTGACTGAGTCGCCCGGGTACCCGTGTATCCAATAAACC
CTCTTGCAGTTGCATCCGACTTGTGGTCTCGCTGTTCCTTGGGAGGGTCTCCTCTGAGTGATTGACTACC
CGTCAGCGGGGGTCTTTCACATGCAGCATGTATCAAAATTAATTTGGTTTTTTTTCTTAAGTATTTACAT
TAAATGGCCATAGTTGCATTAATGAATCGGCCAACGCGCGGGGAGAGGCGGTTTGCGTATTGGGCGCTCT
TCCGCTTCCTCGCTCACTGACTCGCTGCGCTCGGTCGTTCGGCTGCGGCGAGCGGTATCAGCTCACTCAA
AGGCGGTAATACGGTTATCCACAGAATCAGGGGATAACGCAGGAAAGAACATGTGAGCAAAAGGCCAGCA
AAAGGCCAGGAACCGTAAAAAGGCCGCGTTGCTGGCGTTTTTCCATAGGCTCCGCCCCCCTGACGAGCAT
CACAAAAATCGACGCTCAAGTCAGAGGTGGCGAAACCCGACAGGACTATAAAGATACCAGGCGTTTCCCC
CTGGAAGCTCCCTCGTGCGCTCTCCTGTTCCGACCCTGCCGCTTACCGGATACCTGTCCGCCTTTCTCCC
TTCGGGAAGCGTGGCGCTTTCTCATAGCTCACGCTGTAGGTATCTCAGTTCGGTGTAGGTCGTTCGCTCC
AAGCTGGGCTGTGTGCACGAACCCCCCGTTCAGCCCGACCGCTGCGCCTTATCCGGTAACTATCGTCTTG
AGTCCAACCCGGTAAGACACGACTTATCGCCACTGGCAGCAGCCACTGGTAACAGGATTAGCAGAGCGAG
GTATGTAGGCGGTGCTACAGAGTTCTTGAAGTGGTGGCCTAACTACGGCTACACTAGAAGAACAGTATTT
GGTATCTGCGCTCTGCTGAAGCCAGTTACCTTCGGAAAAAGAGTTGGTAGCTCTTGATCCGGCAAACAAA
CCACCGCTGGTAGCGGTGGTTTTTTTGTTTGCAAGCAGCAGATTACGCGCAGAAAAAAAGGATCTCAAGA
AGATCCTTTGATCTTTTCTACGGGGTCTGACGCTCAGTGGAACGAAAACTCACGTTAAGGGATTTTGGTC
ATGAGATTATCAAAAAGGATCTTCACCTAGATCCTTTTGCGGCCGGCCGCAAATCAATCTAAAGTATATA
TGAGTAAACTTGGTCTGACAGTTACCAATGCTTAATCAGTGAGGCACCTATCTCAGCGATCTGTCTATTT
CGTTCATCCATAGTTGCCTGACTCCCCGTCGTGTAGATAACTACGATACGGGAGGGCTTACCATCTGGCC
CCAGTGCTGCAATGATACCGCGAGACCCACGCTCACCGGCTCCAGATTTATCAGCAATAAACCAGCCAGC
CGGAAGGGCCGAGCGCAGAAGTGGTCCTGCAACTTTATCCGCCTCCATCCAGTCTATTAATTGTTGCCGG
GAAGCTAGAGTAAGTAGTTCGCCAGTTAATAGTTTGCGCAACGTTGTTGCCATTGCTACAGGCATCGTGG
TGTCACGCTCGTCGTTTGGTATGGCTTCATTCAGCTCCGGTTCCCAACGATCAAGGCGAGTTACATGATC
CCCCATGTTGTGCAAAAAAGCGGTTAGCTCCTTCGGTCCTCCGATCGTTGTCAGAAGTAAGTTGGCCGCA
GTGTTATCACTCATGGTTATGGCAGCACTGCATAATTCTCTTACTGTCATGCCATCCGTAAGATGCTTTT
CTGTGACTGGTGAGTACTCAACCAAGTCATTCTGAGAATAGTGTATGCGGCGACCGAGTTGCTCTTGCCC
GGCGTCAATACGGGATAATACCGCGCCACATAGCAGAACTTTAAAAGTGCTCATCATTGGAAAACGTTCT
TCGGGGCGAAAACTCTCAAGGATCTTACCGCTGTTGAGATCCAGTTCGATGTAACCCACTCGTGCACCCA
ACTGATCTTCAGCATCTTTTACTTTCACCAGCGTTTCTGGGTGAGCAAAAACAGGAAGGCAAAATGCCGC
AAAAAAGGGAATAAGGGCGACACGGAAATGTTGAATACTCATACTCTTCCTTTTTCAATATTATTGAAGC
ATTTATCAGGGTTATTGTCTCATGAGCGGATACATATTTGAATGTATTTAGAAAAATAAACAAATAGGGG
TTCCGCGCACATTTCCCCGAAAAGTGCCACCTGCATAATGAAAGACCCCACCTGTAGGTTTGGCAAGCTA
GCTTAAGTAACGCCATTTTGCAAGGCATGGAAAAATACATAACTGAGAA
Features (pLannotate 1.2.2; 17 found; start..end, strand, type, name):
    574..773     +  misc_feature   MMLV Ψ: packaging signal of Moloney murine leukemia virus (MMLV)
    825..913     +  misc_feature   MESV Ψ (fragment): packaging signal of murine embryonic stem cell virus
    990..1406    +  CDS            gag (truncated): truncated Moloney murine leukemia virus (MMLV) gag gene lacking the start codon
   1416..1790    +  misc_feature   pol region: Moloney murine leukemia virus (MMLV) pol region containing the splice acceptor site
   1809..1827    -  misc_feature   MCS (fragment): pBluescript multiple cloning site
   1833..1857    +  protein_bind   attB1: mutant version of attB; recombination site for the Gateway® BP reaction BP Clonase™
   2041..3087    +  CDS            ISL1: ISL1_HUMAN - Experimental evidence at protein level: Swiss-Prot protein existence level 1. DNA-binding transcriptional activator. Recognizes and binds to the consensus octamer binding site 5'-ATAATTAA-3' in promoter of target genes. Plays a fundamental role in the gene regulatory network essential for retinal ganglion cell (RGC) differentiation. Cooperates with the transcription factor POU4F2 to achieve maximal levels of expression of RGC target genes and RGC fate specification in the developing retina. Involved in the specification of motor neurons in cooperation with LHX3 and LDB1. Binds to
   3110..3132    -  misc_feature   pause site (fragment): RNA polymerase II transcriptional pause signal from the human α2 globin gene
   3151..3175    -  protein_bind   attB2: mutant version of attB; recombination site for the Gateway® BP reaction BP Clonase™
   3192..3780    +  misc_feature   WPRE: woodchuck hepatitis virus posttranscriptional regulatory element
   3838..3959    +  LTR            3' LTR (ΔU3) (fragment): self-inactivating 3' long terminal repeat (LTR) from Moloney murine leukemia virus
   3960..4429    +  LTR            LTR: long terminal repeat from Moloney murine leukemia virus
   4495..4547    -  CDS            lacI (fragment): lac repressor; lacI; The lac repressor binds to the lac operator to inhibit transcription in E. coli. This inhibition can be relieved by adding lactose or isopropyl-β-D-thiogalactopyranoside (IPTG).
   4730..5318    -  rep_origin     ori: high-copy-number ColE1/pMB1/pBR322/pUC origin of replication
   5482..6342    -  CDS            AmpR: β-lactamase; bla; confers resistance to ampicillin, carbenicillin, and related antibiotics
   6343..6447    -  promoter       AmpR promoter: bla
   6477..511     +  LTR            LTR (across the origin): long terminal repeat from Moloney murine leukemia virus
