[The description below was written by a language model from this plasmid's Addgene catalogue record and pLannotate feature annotations shown in this document.]
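Description:
pMXs-Isl1 is a Moloney murine leukemia virus (MMLV)-based gammaretroviral expression plasmid built on the Gateway-adapted pMXs-gw backbone and carrying the mouse Isl1 coding sequence. It is propagated in E. coli through a high-copy ColE1/pUC-type origin and selected with ampicillin via the β-lactamase gene and its native promoter. The record lists a recombination-deficient growth strain, which fits the presence of repeated LTR sequences that can be unstable in bacteria.

The proviral cassette begins with a 5′ MMLV LTR, which spans the plasmid's numbering origin. No separate internal promoter is annotated, so this LTR presumably drives transcription of the insert. Downstream lie the MMLV packaging signal (with a fragment matching the MESV Ψ), a truncated gag lacking its start codon, and a pol region containing the splice acceptor. Together these elements support efficient encapsidation of the genomic RNA and production of a spliced transcript. Isl1 sits between attB1 and attB2 sites, the footprint left by Gateway recombination. The annotation tool matched the ORF to human ISL1, but the catalogue entry gives the species as mouse; the protein is highly conserved. No epitope tag, reporter or mammalian selection marker is annotated. A WPRE follows the insert to enhance transcript stability and expression, and the cassette ends in a 3′ MMLV LTR, preceded by a short fragment resembling a ΔU3 LTR.

Because the viral structural and enzymatic genes are absent, the plasmid must be used with packaging cells that supply gag-pol and env in trans. The resulting retrovirus stably delivers Isl1, a LIM-homeodomain transcription factor involved in motor neuron specification. The associated work concerns transcription factor-driven direct conversion of cells to motor neurons.
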