Addgene plasmid #233149: pMXs-Isl1
Purpose: Retroviral expression of Isl1
Depositing lab: Kate Galloway. Depositing organization: Massachusetts Institute of Technology. Publication: Proliferation history and transcription factor levels drive direct conversion to motor neurons. Wang NB, Lende-Dorn BA, Beitz AM, Han P, Adewumi HO, O'Shea TM, Galloway KE. Cell Syst. 2025 Apr 16;16(4):101205. doi: 10.1016/j.cels.2025.101205. Epub 2025 Mar 13. PubMed 40086434.
Backbone
  Vector backbone: pMXs-gw
  Vector type: Mammalian Expression, Retroviral
Growth in bacteria
  Bacterial resistance: Ampicillin, 100 μg/mL
  Growth temperature: 30°C
  Growth strain: NEB Stable
  Copy number: High Copy
Gene/Insert
  Gene/Insert name: Isl1
  Species: M. musculus (mouse)
  Entrez Gene: Isl1
  Cloning method: Gateway Cloning
Terms and licenses: Academic/Nonprofit Terms; Industry Terms: Not Available to Industry
Depositor comments: Please visit https://doi.org/10.1101/2023.11.26.568736 for bioRxiv preprint.
How to cite: pMXs-Isl1 was a gift from Kate Galloway (Addgene plasmid # 233149 ; http://n2t.net/addgene:233149 ; RRID:Addgene_233149)
